LOCUS       Exported 2144 bp ds-DNA circular SYN 25-MAY-2021
DEFINITION  T7 promoter expression plasmid for in vitro transcription of SpCas9
            sgRNA with spacer #2.
ACCESSION   .
VERSION     .
KEYWORDS    pT7-SpCas9_sgRNA-site2 (RTW448)
SOURCE      synthetic DNA construct
  ORGANISM  synthetic DNA construct
REFERENCE   1 (bases 1 to 2144)
  AUTHORS   Walton RT, Hsu JY, Joung JK, Kleinstiver BP
  TITLE     Scalable characterization of the PAM requirements of CRISPR-Cas
            enzymes using HT-PAMDA.
  JOURNAL   Nat Protoc. 2021 Feb 5. pii: 10.1038/s41596-020-00465-2. doi:
            10.1038/s41596-020-00465-2.
  PUBMED    33547443
REFERENCE   2 (bases 1 to 2144)
  AUTHORS   .
  TITLE     Direct Submission
  JOURNAL   Exported May 25, 2021 from SnapGene Server 1.1.58
            http://www.snapgene.com
FEATURES             Location/Qualifiers
     source          1..2144
                     /organism="synthetic DNA construct"
                     /mol_type="other DNA"
     primer_bind     20..36
                     /label=M13 rev
                     /note="common sequencing primer, one of multiple similar
                     variants"
     primer_bind     20..36
                     /label=M13 Reverse
                     /note="In lacZ gene. Also called M13-rev"
     promoter        165..182
                     /label=T7 promoter
                     /note="promoter for bacteriophage T7 RNA polymerase"
     misc_RNA        202..277
                     /label=gRNA scaffold
                     /note="guide RNA scaffold for the Streptococcus pyogenes
                     CRISPR/Cas9 system"
     primer_bind     complement(459..476)
                     /label=M13 Forward
                     /note="In lacZ gene. Also called M13-F20 or M13 (-21)
                     Forward"
     primer_bind     complement(459..475)
                     /label=M13 fwd
                     /note="common sequencing primer, one of multiple similar
                     variants"
     rep_origin      516..1103
                     /direction=RIGHT
                     /label=ori
                     /note="high-copy-number ColE1/pMB1/pBR322/pUC origin of
                     replication"
     primer_bind     1004..1023
                     /label=pBR322ori-F
                     /note="pBR322 origin, forward primer"
     terminator      1115..1142
                     /label=T7Te terminator
                     /note="phage T7 early transcription terminator"
     CDS             complement(1166..1981)
                     /codon_start=1
                     /gene="aph(3')-Ia"
                     /product="aminoglycoside phosphotransferase"
                     /label=KanR
                     /note="confers resistance to kanamycin in bacteria or G418
                     (Geneticin(R)) in eukaryotes"
                     /translation="MSHIQRETSCLKPRLNSNMDADLYGYKWARDNVGQSGATIYRLYG
                     KPDAPELFLKHGKGSVANDVTDEMVRLNWLTEFMPLPTIKHFIRTPDDAWLLTTAIPGK
                     TAFQVLEEYPDSGENIVDALAVFLRRLHSIPVCNCPFNGDRVFRLAQAQSRMNNGLVGA
                     SDFDDERNGWPVEQVWKEMHKLLPFSPDSVVTHGDFSLDNLIFDEGKLIGCIDVGRVGI
                     ADRYQDLAILWNCLGEFSPSLQKRLFQKYGIDNPDMNKLQFHLMLDEFF"
     primer_bind     1889..1908
                     /label=Kan-R
                     /note="Kanamycin resistance gene, reverse primer"
     promoter        complement(1982..2084)
                     /label=cat promoter
                     /note="promoter of the E. coli cat gene encoding
                     chloramphenicol acetyltransferase"
     terminator      2085..2116
                     /label=tonB terminator
                     /note="bidirectional E. coli tonB-P14 transcription
                     terminator"
ORIGIN
        1 aatggtcagt attgagcctc aggaaacagc tatgacatca agctgactag ataatctagc
       61 tgatcgtgga ccgatcatac gtataatgcc gtaagatcac gggtcgcagc acagctcgcg
      121 gtccagtagt gatcgacact gctcgatccg ctcgcaccgc tagctaatac gactcactat
      181 agtcgccctc gaacttcacc tgttttagag ctagaaatag caagttaaaa taaggctagt
      241 ccgttatcaa cttgaaaaag tggcaccgag tcggtgcttt taaaaagctt ggatcgacga
      301 gagcagcgcg actggatctg tcgcccgtct caaacgcaac cctccggcgg tcgcatatca
      361 ttcaggacga gcctcagact ccagcgtaac tggactgcaa tcaactcact ggctcacctt
      421 ccggtccacg atcagctaga atcaagctga ctagataaac tggccgtcgt tttacacggg
      481 tgggcctttc ttcggtagaa aatcaaagga tcttcttgag atcctttttt tctgcgcgta
      541 atctgctgct tgcaaacaaa aaaaccaccg ctaccagcgg tggtttgttt gccggatcaa
      601 gagctaccaa ctctttttcc gaggtaactg gcttcagcag agcgcagata ccaaatactg
      661 ttcttctagt gtagccgtag ttaggccacc acttcaagaa ctctgtagca ccgcctacat
      721 acctcgctct gctaatcctg ttaccagtgg ctgctgccag tggcgataag tcgtgtctta
      781 ccgggttgga ctcaagacga tagttaccgg ataaggcgca gcggtcgggc tgaacggggg
      841 gttcgtgcac acagcccagc ttggagcgaa cgacctacac cgaactgaga tacctacagc
      901 gtgagctatg agaaagcgcc acgcttcccg aagggagaaa ggcggacagg tatccggtaa
      961 gcggcagggt cggaacagga gagcgcacga gggagcttcc agggggaaac gcctggtatc
     1021 tttatagtcc tgtcgggttt cgccacctct gacttgagca tcgatttttg tgatgctcgt
     1081 caggggggcg gagcctatgg aaaaacgcca gcaacgcaga aaggcccacc cgaaggtgag
     1141 ccaggtgatt acatttaggt cctcattaga aaaactcatc gagcatcaag tgaaactgca
     1201 atttattcat atcaggatta tcaataccat atttttgaaa aagccgtttc tgtaatgaag
     1261 gagaaaactc accgaggcag ttccatagga tggcaagatc ctggtatcgg tctgcgattc
     1321 cgactcgtcc aacatcaata caacctatta atttcccctc gtcaaaaata aggttatcaa
     1381 gtgagaaatc accatgagtg acgactgaat ccggtgagaa tggcaagagt ttatgcattt
     1441 ctttccagac ttgttcaaca ggccagccat tacgctcgtc atcaaaatca ctcgcaccaa
     1501 ccaaaccgtt attcattcgt gattgcgcct gagcgagacg aaatacgcga tcgccgttaa
     1561 aaggacaatt acaaacagga atcgaatgca accggcgcag gaacactgcc agcgcatcaa
     1621 caatattttc acctgaatca ggatattctt ctaatacctg gaatgctgtt ttccctggga
     1681 tcgcagtggt gagtaaccat gcatcatcag gagtacggat aaaatgcttg atggtcggaa
     1741 gaggcataaa ttccgtcagc cagtttagcc tgaccatctc atctgtaaca tcattggcaa
     1801 cgctaccttt gccatgtttc agaaacaact ctggcgcatc gggcttccca tacaatcgat
     1861 agattgtcgc acctgattgc ccgacattat cgcgagccca tttataccca tataaatcag
     1921 catccatgtt ggaatttaat cgcggcttca agcaagacgt ttcccgttga atatggctca
     1981 ttttagcttc cttagctcct gaaaatctcg ataactcaaa aaatacgccc ggtagtgatc
     2041 ttatttcatt atggtgaaag ttggaacctc ttacgtgccg atcaagtcaa aagcctccgg
     2101 tcggaggctt ttgactttct gctatggagg tcaggtatga ttta
//
