[The description below was written by a language model from this plasmid's Addgene catalogue record and the feature table of its GenBank file.]
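Description:
pT7-SpCas9_sgRNA-site2 (RTW448) is a small (about 2.1 kb) circular bacterial plasmid built on the DR274 backbone. It serves as a template for in vitro transcription of a Streptococcus pyogenes Cas9 single guide RNA and is not an expression vector for use in cells. It replicates in E. coli at high copy number from a ColE1/pUC-type origin. Selection is with kanamycin, through an aph(3')-Ia aminoglycoside phosphotransferase gene that the annotation places under the E. coli cat promoter. A T7Te terminator and a bidirectional tonB terminator flank this marker cassette, which should insulate it from transcription in the rest of the plasmid.

The payload is a synthetic sgRNA cassette. A bacteriophage T7 promoter sits immediately upstream of a short gap that fits the 20-nucleotide "site 2" spacer, although the feature table does not annotate the spacer separately. The 76-nt SpCas9 gRNA scaffold follows directly. T7 RNA polymerase therefore produces a complete guide in which the spacer specifies the DNA target and the scaffold binds Cas9. M13 forward and reverse primer sites flank the cassette and allow the insert to be checked by sequencing. The spacer was introduced by restriction cloning, but the record does not state which sites were used.

The associated publication describes HT-PAMDA, a scalable in vitro assay for profiling the PAM requirements of CRISPR-Cas enzymes. The name "spacer #2" implies that companion constructs carry other spacers. In this setting, the transcribed sgRNA would be complexed with SpCas9 or related variants for in vitro characterization of their PAM preferences.
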