Addgene plasmid #160137: pT7-SpCas9_sgRNA-site2 (RTW448)
Purpose: T7 promoter expression plasmid for in vitro transcription of SpCas9 sgRNA with spacer #2
Depositing lab: Keith Joung & Benjamin Kleinstiver. Depositing organization: Massachusetts General Hospital. Publication: Scalable characterization of the PAM requirements of CRISPR-Cas enzymes using HT-PAMDA. Walton RT, Hsu JY, Joung JK, Kleinstiver BP. Nat Protoc. 2021 Feb 5. pii: 10.1038/s41596-020-00465-2. doi: 10.1038/s41596-020-00465-2. PubMed 33547443.
Backbone
  Vector backbone: DR274 (Addgene plasmid #42250)
  Vector type: in vitro transcription of sgRNA from T7 promoter
Growth in bacteria
  Bacterial resistance: Kanamycin, 50 μg/mL
  Growth temperature: 37°C
  Growth strain: DH5alpha
  Copy number: High Copy
Gene/Insert
  Gene/Insert name: SpCas9 sgRNA with spacer #2 (spacer=GTCGCCCTCGAACTTCACCT) (alt name: RTW448)
  gRNA/shRNA sequence: GTCGCCCTCGAACTTCACCT
  Species: Synthetic
  Promoter: T7
  Cloning method: Restriction Enzyme; 5′ cloning site unknown (unknown if destroyed); 3′ cloning site unknown (unknown if destroyed)
  Sequencing primers: 5′ M13F - TGTAAAACGACGGCCAGT
Terms and licenses: Academic/Nonprofit Terms; Industry Terms: Not Available to Industry
How to cite: pT7-SpCas9_sgRNA-site2 (RTW448) was a gift from Keith Joung & Benjamin Kleinstiver (Addgene plasmid # 160137 ; http://n2t.net/addgene:160137 ; RRID:Addgene_160137)
